>Addgene plasmid #158076 | pcDNA3.1 SARS-CoV-2 S D614-trunc | addgene full sequence | sequence record 314538 | Addgene NGS Result
GACGGATCGGGAGATCTCCCGATCCCCTATGGTGCACTCTCAGTACAATCTGCTCTGATGCCGCATAGTT
AAGCCAGTATCTGCTCCCTGCTTGTGTGTTGGAGGTCGCTGAGTAGTGCGCGAGCAAAATTTAAGCTACA
ACAAGGCAAGGCTTGACCGACAATTGCATGAAGAATCTGCTTAGGGTTAGGCGTTTTGCGCTGCTTCGCG
ATGTACGGGCCAGATATACGCGTTGACATTGATTATTGACTAGTTATTAATAGTAATCAATTACGGGGTC
ATTAGTTCATAGCCCATATATGGAGTTCCGCGTTACATAACTTACGGTAAATGGCCCGCCTGGCTGACCG
CCCAACGACCCCCGCCCATTGACGTCAATAATGACGTATGTTCCCATAGTAACGCCAATAGGGACTTTCC
ATTGACGTCAATGGGTGGAGTATTTACGGTAAACTGCCCACTTGGCAGTACATCAAGTGTATCATATGCC
AAGTACGCCCCCTATTGACGTCAATGACGGTAAATGGCCCGCCTGGCATTATGCCCAGTACATGACCTTA
TGGGACTTTCCTACTTGGCAGTACATCTACGTATTAGTCATCGCTATTACCATGGTGATGCGGTTTTGGC
AGTACATCAATGGGCGTGGATAGCGGTTTGACTCACGGGGATTTCCAAGTCTCCACCCCATTGACGTCAA
TGGGAGTTTGTTTTGGCACCAAAATCAACGGGACTTTCCAAAATGTCGTAACAACTCCGCCCCATTGACG
CAAATGGGCGGTAGGCGTGTACGGTGGGAGGTCTATATAAGCAGAGCTCTCTGGCTAACTAGAGAACCCA
CTGCTTACTGGCTTATCGAAATTAATACGACTCACTATAGGGAGACCCAAGCTGGCTAGCGTTTAAACGG
GCCCTCTAGAGCCACCATGTTTGTGTTCTTGGTCTTGTTGCCTTTGGTTTCAAGTCAGTGCGTGAATTTG
ACTACACGAACTCAGCTGCCGCCTGCCTACACCAATTCCTTCACGCGAGGGGTCTACTACCCAGATAAAG
TTTTTCGGAGTAGTGTTCTCCACTCTACCCAGGACCTTTTCCTCCCCTTCTTTAGCAACGTCACATGGTT
CCATGCAATACACGTTAGCGGGACGAATGGGACCAAACGCTTCGATAATCCGGTACTCCCGTTCAATGAT
GGGGTCTACTTCGCTTCTACTGAGAAGTCAAACATTATCCGCGGTTGGATATTCGGCACAACACTTGATT
CTAAAACTCAGTCTCTCCTGATTGTGAATAATGCTACCAATGTTGTGATTAAGGTCTGCGAGTTCCAATT
TTGCAATGACCCGTTCCTGGGCGTTTATTATCATAAGAATAACAAGAGCTGGATGGAGTCTGAGTTCCGC
GTATACTCTTCTGCCAATAATTGTACCTTCGAATACGTCAGTCAGCCGTTCTTGATGGACCTCGAAGGAA
AGCAAGGCAATTTCAAAAACCTCAGGGAGTTCGTTTTTAAGAATATCGATGGTTACTTTAAGATATATTC
AAAACATACACCCATAAACCTTGTCCGAGATCTGCCGCAAGGATTTAGTGCACTTGAACCGCTGGTCGAT
CTTCCTATTGGAATTAACATTACCCGGTTTCAAACTCTGTTGGCTTTGCACCGGAGTTATCTTACGCCAG
GCGACAGCTCCAGTGGATGGACGGCAGGGGCTGCTGCATACTATGTCGGCTACCTTCAACCCCGGACTTT
TCTCCTCAAGTACAACGAGAATGGGACCATAACAGACGCTGTAGATTGTGCTCTGGATCCCCTTAGCGAA
ACAAAGTGCACGCTCAAGTCCTTTACGGTTGAAAAAGGGATCTATCAGACCAGTAATTTCCGCGTACAAC
CCACCGAAAGCATTGTACGGTTTCCGAACATTACCAATCTGTGTCCTTTCGGTGAGGTTTTCAATGCGAC
CCGGTTCGCATCAGTCTACGCATGGAACCGCAAGCGCATTAGCAATTGTGTCGCCGATTATAGCGTGCTT
TACAATTCTGCCTCTTTCTCCACATTCAAGTGTTATGGTGTGTCACCTACTAAGCTCAATGACCTGTGTT
TTACAAATGTTTACGCCGACAGCTTTGTCATTAGGGGCGATGAGGTCCGCCAGATTGCGCCTGGGCAGAC
GGGAAAAATAGCCGATTATAACTATAAGCTTCCTGATGATTTTACCGGCTGTGTGATAGCCTGGAACTCA
AACAATCTTGATTCTAAAGTGGGAGGAAACTATAACTATCTCTACCGGCTCTTTCGCAAGTCCAACCTCA
AACCGTTCGAGCGAGACATAAGCACAGAAATCTACCAAGCAGGTAGTACGCCGTGCAACGGGGTAGAAGG
GTTTAATTGTTACTTCCCGTTGCAGAGTTACGGATTTCAACCAACCAACGGAGTAGGGTATCAGCCGTAC
CGCGTTGTGGTTCTCTCATTCGAACTTCTGCATGCACCCGCGACAGTATGTGGTCCAAAGAAGTCTACGA
ACCTCGTTAAGAATAAATGCGTGAACTTTAACTTTAATGGCCTGACAGGGACGGGGGTCCTTACCGAGAG
CAACAAGAAATTTTTGCCGTTCCAGCAGTTTGGGAGGGATATTGCTGACACTACCGACGCAGTTCGCGAC
CCACAGACTCTGGAAATACTTGACATCACACCTTGCTCATTTGGAGGGGTCTCCGTCATAACCCCTGGTA
CTAACACATCTAATCAAGTTGCTGTTCTCTATCAGGATGTAAATTGTACAGAGGTTCCTGTAGCCATCCA
TGCTGACCAGCTGACACCCACCTGGAGGGTTTATAGTACCGGAAGCAACGTTTTCCAAACTAGAGCAGGT
TGTTTGATTGGTGCTGAGCACGTAAATAACTCATACGAATGCGACATACCTATTGGAGCGGGTATCTGTG
CAAGCTACCAAACTCAAACCAATTCACCGAGGCGCGCACGATCCGTTGCGAGCCAATCCATAATTGCCTA
CACGATGAGCCTCGGCGCAGAAAACTCAGTTGCGTATTCCAATAACAGCATTGCAATCCCTACAAATTTT
ACGATCAGTGTTACGACCGAAATCCTGCCGGTATCAATGACGAAAACAAGCGTGGACTGCACCATGTACA
TCTGTGGGGATAGTACCGAGTGTAGTAACTTGCTGCTCCAGTATGGGTCATTTTGCACTCAACTCAACAG
AGCTTTGACAGGCATCGCCGTTGAACAAGATAAAAATACCCAAGAAGTATTTGCTCAAGTCAAACAAATT
TACAAGACTCCTCCCATAAAAGACTTTGGAGGGTTCAACTTTTCCCAGATATTGCCGGACCCATCAAAGC
CAAGCAAGCGGTCATTTATTGAAGACTTGCTCTTCAACAAAGTTACACTTGCTGACGCGGGATTCATTAA
ACAGTATGGTGACTGTTTGGGAGATATTGCGGCGCGGGACCTGATATGTGCTCAAAAGTTCAATGGGCTG
ACGGTGCTGCCCCCGCTGCTTACGGACGAAATGATTGCCCAATACACATCTGCTCTCCTTGCCGGTACCA
TTACTTCAGGGTGGACGTTCGGCGCAGGAGCTGCCCTTCAAATACCTTTTGCAATGCAAATGGCATATCG
GTTCAACGGAATAGGTGTCACGCAGAACGTATTGTACGAGAACCAAAAGCTCATTGCAAATCAATTTAAC
TCAGCGATCGGTAAGATACAGGACTCACTTAGCTCTACCGCTTCCGCCCTGGGGAAGCTGCAAGATGTCG
TAAACCAGAACGCTCAAGCGCTTAATACATTGGTTAAACAATTATCTAGCAATTTTGGTGCTATCAGTTC
CGTTCTTAACGACATTTTGTCTCGGCTTGACAAGGTTGAGGCGGAAGTTCAAATCGACAGACTCATAACA
GGACGGCTGCAGTCCCTGCAAACGTATGTCACTCAACAGCTCATTCGGGCCGCGGAGATTCGGGCAAGCG
CAAACCTTGCGGCCACAAAAATGAGTGAATGTGTACTTGGCCAGTCCAAGAGAGTTGATTTCTGTGGAAA
AGGATACCACCTGATGTCCTTCCCGCAATCTGCGCCGCACGGCGTTGTTTTTTTGCATGTAACTTATGTA
CCTGCGCAAGAAAAAAATTTCACGACTGCGCCTGCAATATGTCATGACGGGAAGGCTCACTTCCCAAGGG
AAGGCGTCTTTGTATCAAATGGGACGCATTGGTTCGTCACGCAGCGCAACTTTTATGAGCCCCAGATTAT
AACTACCGACAACACATTCGTCAGCGGCAATTGTGATGTGGTAATCGGCATAGTCAACAATACCGTATAC
GATCCTTTGCAACCTGAACTTGACTCATTCAAGGAGGAATTGGATAAGTATTTCAAAAATCATACCTCTC
CAGACGTCGATCTCGGTGATATATCAGGTATAAATGCGTCAGTCGTAAACATCCAGAAGGAGATTGATCG
CTTGAACGAGGTTGCTAAGAATTTGAATGAAAGCCTCATCGACCTCCAGGAATTAGGGAAATATGAACAA
TACATTAAGTGGCCTTGGTACATCTGGTTGGGGTTCATCGCAGGACTCATCGCGATCGTGATGGTTACCA
TAATGCTTTGTTGCATGACGAGCTGTTGTTCCTGTCTGAAAGGTAACAGGGTGAGGCAGGGCTACAGCTA
AGAATTCCACCACACTGGACTAGTGGATCCGAGCTCGGTACCAAGCTTAAGTTTAAACCGCTGATCAGCC
TCGACTGTGCCTTCTAGTTGCCAGCCATCTGTTGTTTGCCCCTCCCCCGTGCCTTCCTTGACCCTGGAAG
GTGCCACTCCCACTGTCCTTTCCTAATAAAATGAGGAAATTGCATCGCATTGTCTGAGTAGGTGTCATTC
TATTCTGGGGGGTGGGGTGGGGCAGGACAGCAAGGGGGAGGATTGGGAAGACAATAGCAGGCATGCTGGG
GATGCGGTGGGCTCTATGGCTTCTGAGGCGGAAAGAACCAGCTGGGGCTCTAGGGGGTATCCCC
[124 nt withheld, positions 5035-5158]
C
[91 nt withheld, positions 5160-5250]
A
[49 nt withheld, positions 5252-5300]
CCTTTGACGTTGGAGTCCACGTTCTTT
[37 nt withheld, positions 5328-5364]
ACCCTATCTCGGTCTATTCTTTTGATTTATAAGGGATTTTGCCGATTTCGGCCTATTGGTTAAAAAATGA
GCTGATTTAACAAAAATTTAACGCGAATTAATTCTGTGGAATGTGTGTCAGTTAGGGTGTGGAAAGTCCC
CAGGCTCCCCAGCAGGCAGAAGTATGCAAAGCATGCATCTCAATTAGTCAGCAACCAGGTGTGGAAAGTC
CCCAGGCTCCCCAGCAGGCAGAAGTATGCAAAGCATGCATCTCAATTAGTCAGCAACCATAGTCCCGCCC
CTAACTCCGCCCATCCCGCCCCTAACTCCGCCCAGTTCCGCCCATTCTCCGCCCCATGGCTGACTAATTT
TTTTTATTTATGCAGAGGCCGAGGCCGCCTCTGCCTCTGAGCTATTCCAGAAGTAGTGAGGAGGCTTTTT
TGGAGGCCTAGGCTTTTGCAAAAAGCTCCCGGGAGCTTGTATATCCATTTTCGGATCTGATCAAGAGACA
GGATGAGGATCGTTTCGCATGATTGAACAAGATGGATTGCACGCAGGTTCTCCGGCCGCTTGGGTGGAGA
GGCTATTCGGCTATGACTGGGCACAACAGACAATCGGCTGCTCTGATGCCGCCGTGTTCCGGCTGTCAGC
GCAGGGGCGCCCGGTTCTTTTTGTCAAGACCGACCTGTCCGGTGCCCTGAATGAACTGCAGGACGAGGCA
GCGCGGCTATCGTGGCTGGCCACGACGGGCGTTCCTTGCGCAGCTGTGCTCGACGTTGTCACTGAAGCGG
GAAGGGACTGGCTGCTATTGGGCGAAGTGCCGGGGCAGGATCTCCTGTCATCTCACCTTGCTCCTGCCGA
GAAAGTATCCATCATGGCTGATGCAATGCGGCGGCTGCATACGCTTGATCCGGCTACCTGCCCATTCGAC
CACCAAGCGAAACATCGCATCGAGCGAGCACGTACTCGGATGGAAGCCGGTCTTGTCGATCAGGATGATC
TGGACGAAGAGCATCAGGGGCTCGCGCCAGCCGAACTGTTCGCCAGGCTCAAGGCGCGCATGCCCGACGG
CGAGGATCTCGTCGTGACCCATGGCGATGCCTGCTTGCCGAATATCATGGTGGAAAATGGCCGCTTTTCT
GGATTCATCGACTGTGGCCGGCTGGGTGTGGCGGACCGCTATCAGGACATAGCGTTGGCTACCCGTGATA
TTGCTGAAGAGCTTGGCGGCGAATGGGCTGACCGCTTCCTCGTGCTTTACGGTATCGCCGCTCCCGATTC
GCAGCGCATCGCCTTCTATCGCCTTCTTGACGAGTTCTTCTGAGCGGGACTCTGGGGTTCGAAATGACCG
ACCAAGCGACGCCCAACCTGCCATCACGAGATTTCGATTCCACCGCCGCCTTCTATGAAAGGTTGGGCTT
CGGAATCGTTTTCCGGGACGCCGGCTGGATGATCCTCCAGCGCGGGGATCTCATGCTGGAGTTCTTCGCC
CACCCCAACTTGTTTATTGCAGCTTATAATGGTTACAAATAAAGCAATAGCATCACAAATTTCACAAATA
AAGCATTTTTTTCACTGCATTCTAGTTGTGGTTTGTCCAAACTCATCAATGTATCTTATCATGTCTGTAT
ACCGTCGACCTCTAGCTAGAGCTTGGCGTAATCATGGTCATAGCTGTTTCCTGTGTGAAATTGTTATCCG
CTCACAATTCCACACAACATACGAGCCGGAAGCATAAAGTGTAAAGCCTGGGGTGCCTAATGAGTGAGCT
AACTCACATTAATTGCGTTGCGCTCACTGCCCGCTTTCCAGTCGGGAAACCTGTCGTGCCAGCTGCATTA
ATGAATCGGCCAACGCGCGGGGAGAGGCGGTTTGCGTATTGGGCGCTCTTCCGCTTCCTCGCTCACTGAC
TCGCTGCGCTCGGTCGTTCGGCTGCGGCGAGCGGTATCAGCTCACTCAAAGGCGGTAATACGGTTATCCA
CAGAATCAGGGGATAACGCAGGAAAGAACATGTGAGCAAAAGGCCAGCAAAAGGCCAGGAACCGTAAAAA
GGCCGCGTTGCTGGCGTTTTTCCATAGGCTCCGCCCCCCTGACGAGCATCACAAAAATCGACGCTCAAGT
CAGAGGTGGCGAAACCCGACAGGACTATAAAGATACCAGGCGTTTCCCCCTGGAAGCTCCCTCGTGCGCT
CTCCTGTTCCGACCCTGCCGCTTACCGGATACCTGTCCGCCTTTCTCCCTTCGGGAAGCGTGGCGCTTTC
TCATAGCTCACGCTGTAGGTATCTCAGTTCGGTGTAGGTCGTTCGCTCCAAGCTGGGCTGTGTGCACGAA
CCCCCCGTTCAGCCCGACCGCTGCGCCTTATCCGGTAACTATCGTCTTGAGTCCAACCCGGTAAGACACG
ACTTATCGCCACTGGCAGCAGCCACTGGTAACAGGATTAGCAGAGCGAGGTATGTAGGCGGTGCTACAGA
GTTCTTGAAGTGGTGGCCTAACTACGGCTACACTAGAAGAACAGTATTTGGTATCTGCGCTCTGCTGAAG
CCAGTTACCTTCGGAAAAAGAGTTGGTAGCTCTTGATCCGGCAAACAAACCACCGCTGGTAGCGGTGGTT
TTTTTGTTTGCAAGCAGCAGATTACGCGCAGAAAAAAAGGATCTCAAGAAGATCCTTTGATCTTTTCTAC
GGGGTCTGACGCTCAGTGGAACGAAAACTCACGTTAAGGGATTTTGGTCATGAGATTATCAAAAAGGATC
TTCACCTAGATCCTTTTAAATTAAAAATGAAGTTTTAAATCAATCTAAAGTATATATGAGTAAACTTGGT
CTGACAGTTACCAATGCTTAATCAGTGAGGCACCTATCTCAGCGATCTGTCTATTTCGTTCATCCATAGT
TGCCTGACTCCCCGTCGTGTAGATAACTACGATACGGGAGGGCTTACCATCTGGCCCCAGTGCTGCAATG
ATACCGCGAGACCCACGCTCACCGGCTCCAGATTTATCAGCAATAAACCAGCCAGCCGGAAGGGCCGAGC
GCAGAAGTGGTCCTGCAACTTTATCCGCCTCCATCCAGTCTATTAATTGTTGCCGGGAAGCTAGAGTAAG
TAGTTCGCCAGTTAATAGTTTGCGCAACGTTGTTGCCATTGCTACAGGCATCGTGGTGTCACGCTCGTCG
TTTGGTATGGCTTCATTCAGCTCCGGTTCCCAACGATCAAGGCGAGTTACATGATCCCCCATGTTGTGCA
AAAAAGCGGTTAGCTCCTTCGGTCCTCCGATCGTTGTCAGAAGTAAGTTGGCCGCAGTGTTATCACTCAT
GGTTATGGCAGCACTGCATAATTCTCTTACTGTCATGCCATCCGTAAGATGCTTTTCTGTGACTGGTGAG
TACTCAACCAAGTCATTCTGAGAATAGTGTATGCGGCGACCGAGTTGCTCTTGCCCGGCGTCAATACGGG
ATAATACCGCGCCACATAGCAGAACTTTAAAAGTGCTCATCATTGGAAAACGTTCTTCGGGGCGAAAACT
CTCAAGGATCTTACCGCTGTTGAGATCCAGTTCGATGTAACCCACTCGTGCACCCAACTGATCTTCAGCA
TCTTTTACTTTCACCAGCGTTTCTGGGTGAGCAAAAACAGGAAGGCAAAATGCCGCAAAAAAGGGAATAA
GGGCGACACGGAAATGTTGAATACTCATACTCTTCCTTTTTCAATATTATTGAAGCATTTATCAGGGTTA
TTGTCTCATGAGCGGATACATATTTGAATGTATTTAGAAAAATAAACAAATAGGGGTTCCGCGCACATTT
CCCCGAAAAGTGCCACCTGACGTC
Features (pLannotate 1.2.2; 20 found; start..end, strand, type, name):
     28..80      -  misc_feature   bom (fragment): basis of mobility region from pBR322
    235..614     +  enhancer       CMV enhancer: human cytomegalovirus immediate early enhancer
    615..818     +  promoter       CMV promoter: human cytomegalovirus (CMV) immediate early promoter
    814..847     +  LTR            5' LTR (truncated) (fragment): truncated 5' long terminal repeat (LTR) from HIV-1
    863..881     +  promoter       T7 promoter: promoter for bacteriophage T7 RNA polymerase
    927..4652    +  CDS            S: SPIKE_SARS2 - Experimental evidence at protein level: Swiss-Prot protein existence level 1. [Spike glycoprotein]: May down-regulate host tetherin (BST2) by lysosomal degradation, thereby counteracting its antiviral activity. From Severe acute respiratory syndrome coronavirus 2 (2019-nCoV) (SARS-CoV-2).
   4765..4989    +  polyA_signal   bGH poly(A) signal: bovine growth hormone polyadenylation signal
   4993..5014    +  promoter       SV40 promoter (fragment): SV40 enhancer and early promoter
   5035..5463    +  rep_origin     f1 ori (sequence partly withheld): f1 bacteriophage origin of replication; arrow indicates direction of (+) strand synthesis
   5477..5806    +  promoter       SV40 promoter: SV40 enhancer and early promoter
   5873..6664    +  CDS            neo: KKA2_KLEPN - Also known as kan, nptII. Experimental evidence at protein level: Swiss-Prot protein existence level 1. Resistance to kanamycin, neomycin, paromomycin, ribostamycin, butirosin and gentamicin B. From Klebsiella pneumoniae.
   6688..6846    +  CDS            ble (fragment): BLE_KLEPN - Experimental evidence at protein level: Swiss-Prot protein existence level 1. Binding protein with a strong affinity to the bleomycin family of antibiotics. Binds to CL990; an antimitotic-antibiotic compound. From Klebsiella pneumoniae.
   6841..6962    +  polyA_signal   SV40 poly(A) signal: SV40 polyadenylation signal
   7035..7051    -  protein_bind   lac operator: The lac repressor binds to the lac operator to inhibit transcription in E. coli. This inhibition can be relieved by adding lactose or isopropyl-β-D-thiogalactopyranoside (IPTG). lac repressor encoded by lacI
   7059..7089    -  promoter       lac promoter: promoter for the E. coli lac operon
   7104..7125    -  protein_bind   CAP binding site: CAP binding activates transcription in the presence of cAMP. E. coli catabolite activator protein
   7138..7230    -  CDS            lacI (fragment): lac repressor; lacI; The lac repressor binds to the lac operator to inhibit transcription in E. coli. This inhibition can be relieved by adding lactose or isopropyl-β-D-thiogalactopyranoside (IPTG).
   7413..8001    -  rep_origin     ori: high-copy-number ColE1/pMB1/pBR322/pUC origin of replication
   8172..9032    -  CDS            AmpR: β-lactamase; bla; confers resistance to ampicillin, carbenicillin, and related antibiotics
   9033..9137    -  promoter       AmpR promoter: bla
