[The description below was written by a language model from this plasmid's Addgene catalogue record and pLannotate feature annotations shown in this document.]
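Description:
pcDNA3.1 SARS-CoV-2 S D614-trunc is a mammalian expression plasmid of about 9.2 kb, built on the pcDNA3.1 backbone, that expresses a truncated form of the SARS-CoV-2 spike glycoprotein. It is maintained in E. coli through a high-copy ColE1/pUC-type origin and an ampicillin resistance gene (β-lactamase under its own promoter). An f1 phage origin is also present. For selection in mammalian cells, the backbone carries a neomycin phosphotransferase gene driven by the SV40 enhancer/early promoter and terminated by an SV40 polyadenylation signal, which allows G418 selection of stable transfectants.

The spike open reading frame is annotated across roughly 3.7 kb. It sits downstream of the human cytomegalovirus immediate-early enhancer and promoter and is followed by the bovine growth hormone polyadenylation signal, giving strong constitutive expression after transfection. A T7 promoter lies between the CMV promoter and the coding sequence, a standard pcDNA3.1 feature that permits in vitro transcription or sequencing. The name indicates that the spike carries aspartate at position 614, the ancestral residue rather than the D614G variant. The record states that the protein is truncated but gives neither the position nor the extent of the truncation. No epitope tags or reporters are annotated. Several short annotated fragments (an HIV-1 LTR piece, a ble fragment, lac regulatory elements and a partial lacI) appear to be backbone remnants or partial similarity matches rather than functional modules.

The associated publication concerns structural and functional comparison of the D614 and D614G spike variants, so this plasmid plausibly supplies the D614 spike in mammalian cells for such comparisons, although the record does not describe specific assays.
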