Addgene plasmid #158076: pcDNA3.1 SARS-CoV-2 S D614-trunc
Purpose: Expresses SARS-CoV-2 spike protein with a truncation
Depositing lab: Jeremy Luban. Depositing organization: University of Massachusetts, Worcester. Publication: Structural and Functional Analysis of the D614G SARS-CoV-2 Spike Protein Variant. Yurkovetskiy L, Wang X, Pascal KE, Tomkins-Tinch C, Nyalile TP, Wang Y, Baum A, Diehl WE, Dauphin A, Carbone C, Veinotte K, Egri SB, Schaffner SF, Lemieux JE, Munro JB, Rafique A, Barve A, Sabeti PC, Kyratsous CA, Dudkina NV, Shen K, Luban J. Cell. 2020 Sep 15. pii: S0092-8674(20)31229-0. doi: 10.1016/j.cell.2020.09.032. PubMed 32991842.
Backbone
  Vector backbone: pcDNA3.1
  Vector type: Mammalian Expression
  Selectable markers: Neomycin (select with G418)
Growth in bacteria
  Bacterial resistance: Ampicillin, 100 μg/mL
  Growth temperature: 30°C
  Growth strain: DH5alpha
  Copy number: High Copy
Gene/Insert
  Gene/Insert name: SARS-CoV-2 spike
  Entrez Gene: S (a.k.a. GU280_gp02, spike glycoprotein)
Terms and licenses: Academic/Nonprofit Terms; Industry Terms: Not Available to Industry
How to cite: pcDNA3.1 SARS-CoV-2 S D614-trunc was a gift from Jeremy Luban (Addgene plasmid # 158076 ; http://n2t.net/addgene:158076 ; RRID:Addgene_158076)
