>Addgene plasmid #158076 | pcDNA3.1 SARS-CoV-2 S D614-trunc | depositor partial sequence | sequence record 316069 | pcDNA3.1 SARS-CoV-2 S D614-trunc sequence 3783 bps
TCTAGAGCCACCATGTTTGTGTTCTTGGTCTTGTTGCCTTTGGTTTCAAGTCAGTGCGTGAATTTGACTA
CACGAACTCAGCTGCCGCCTGCCTACACCAATTCCTTCACGCGAGGGGTCTACTACCCAGATAAAGTTTT
TCGGAGTAGTGTTCTCCACTCTACCCAGGACCTTTTCCTCCCCTTCTTTAGCAACGTCACATGGTTCCAT
GCAATACACGTTAGCGGGACGAATGGGACCAAACGCTTCGATAATCCGGTACTCCCGTTCAATGATGGGG
TCTACTTCGCTTCTACTGAGAAGTCAAACATTATCCGCGGTTGGATATTCGGCACAACACTTGATTCTAA
AACTCAGTCTCTCCTGATTGTGAATAATGCTACCAATGTTGTGATTAAGGTCTGCGAGTTCCAATTTTGC
AATGACCCGTTCCTGGGCGTTTATTATCATAAGAATAACAAGAGCTGGATGGAGTCTGAGTTCCGCGTAT
ACTCTTCTGCCAATAATTGTACCTTCGAATACGTCAGTCAGCCGTTCTTGATGGACCTCGAAGGAAAGCA
AGGCAATTTCAAAAACCTCAGGGAGTTCGTTTTTAAGAATATCGATGGTTACTTTAAGATATATTCAAAA
CATACACCCATAAACCTTGTCCGAGATCTGCCGCAAGGATTTAGTGCACTTGAACCGCTGGTCGATCTTC
CTATTGGAATTAACATTACCCGGTTTCAAACTCTGTTGGCTTTGCACCGGAGTTATCTTACGCCAGGCGA
CAGCTCCAGTGGATGGACGGCAGGGGCTGCTGCATACTATGTCGGCTACCTTCAACCCCGGACTTTTCTC
CTCAAGTACAACGAGAATGGGACCATAACAGACGCTGTAGATTGTGCTCTGGATCCCCTTAGCGAAACAA
AGTGCACGCTCAAGTCCTTTACGGTTGAAAAAGGGATCTATCAGACCAGTAATTTCCGCGTACAACCCAC
CGAAAGCATTGTACGGTTTCCGAACATTACCAATCTGTGTCCTTTCGGTGAGGTTTTCAATGCGACCCGG
TTCGCATCAGTCTACGCATGGAACCGCAAGCGCATTAGCAATTGTGTCGCCGATTATAGCGTGCTTTACA
ATTCTGCCTCTTTCTCCACATTCAAGTGTTATGGTGTGTCACCTACTAAGCTCAATGACCTGTGTTTTAC
AAATGTTTACGCCGACAGCTTTGTCATTAGGGGCGATGAGGTCCGCCAGATTGCGCCTGGGCAGACGGGA
AAAATAGCCGATTATAACTATAAGCTTCCTGATGATTTTACCGGCTGTGTGATAGCCTGGAACTCAAACA
ATCTTGATTCTAAAGTGGGAGGAAACTATAACTATCTCTACCGGCTCTTTCGCAAGTCCAACCTCAAACC
GTTCGAGCGAGACATAAGCACAGAAATCTACCAAGCAGGTAGTACGCCGTGCAACGGGGTAGAAGGGTTT
AATTGTTACTTCCCGTTGCAGAGTTACGGATTTCAACCAACCAACGGAGTAGGGTATCAGCCGTACCGCG
TTGTGGTTCTCTCATTCGAACTTCTGCATGCACCCGCGACAGTATGTGGTCCAAAGAAGTCTACGAACCT
CGTTAAGAATAAATGCGTGAACTTTAACTTTAATGGCCTGACAGGGACGGGGGTCCTTACCGAGAGCAAC
AAGAAATTTTTGCCGTTCCAGCAGTTTGGGAGGGATATTGCTGACACTACCGACGCAGTTCGCGACCCAC
AGACTCTGGAAATACTTGACATCACACCTTGCTCATTTGGAGGGGTCTCCGTCATAACCCCTGGTACTAA
CACATCTAATCAAGTTGCTGTTCTCTATCAGGATGTAAATTGTACAGAGGTTCCTGTAGCCATCCATGCT
GACCAGCTGACACCCACCTGGAGGGTTTATAGTACCGGAAGCAACGTTTTCCAAACTAGAGCAGGTTGTT
TGATTGGTGCTGAGCACGTAAATAACTCATACGAATGCGACATACCTATTGGAGCGGGTATCTGTGCAAG
CTACCAAACTCAAACCAATTCACCGAGGCGCGCACGATCCGTTGCGAGCCAATCCATAATTGCCTACACG
ATGAGCCTCGGCGCAGAAAACTCAGTTGCGTATTCCAATAACAGCATTGCAATCCCTACAAATTTTACGA
TCAGTGTTACGACCGAAATCCTGCCGGTATCAATGACGAAAACAAGCGTGGACTGCACCATGTACATCTG
TGGGGATAGTACCGAGTGTAGTAACTTGCTGCTCCAGTATGGGTCATTTTGCACTCAACTCAACAGAGCT
TTGACAGGCATCGCCGTTGAACAAGATAAAAATACCCAAGAAGTATTTGCTCAAGTCAAACAAATTTACA
AGACTCCTCCCATAAAAGACTTTGGAGGGTTCAACTTTTCCCAGATATTGCCGGACCCATCAAAGCCAAG
CAAGCGGTCATTTATTGAAGACTTGCTCTTCAACAAAGTTACACTTGCTGACGCGGGATTCATTAAACAG
TATGGTGACTGTTTGGGAGATATTGCGGCGCGGGACCTGATATGTGCTCAAAAGTTCAATGGGCTGACGG
TGCTGCCCCCGCTGCTTACGGACGAAATGATTGCCCAATACACATCTGCTCTCCTTGCCGGTACCATTAC
TTCAGGGTGGACGTTCGGCGCAGGAGCTGCCCTTCAAATACCTTTTGCAATGCAAATGGCATATCGGTTC
AACGGAATAGGTGTCACGCAGAACGTATTGTACGAGAACCAAAAGCTCATTGCAAATCAATTTAACTCAG
CGATCGGTAAGATACAGGACTCACTTAGCTCTACCGCTTCCGCCCTGGGGAAGCTGCAAGATGTCGTAAA
CCAGAACGCTCAAGCGCTTAATACATTGGTTAAACAATTATCTAGCAATTTTGGTGCTATCAGTTCCGTT
CTTAACGACATTTTGTCTCGGCTTGACAAGGTTGAGGCGGAAGTTCAAATCGACAGACTCATAACAGGAC
GGCTGCAGTCCCTGCAAACGTATGTCACTCAACAGCTCATTCGGGCCGCGGAGATTCGGGCAAGCGCAAA
CCTTGCGGCCACAAAAATGAGTGAATGTGTACTTGGCCAGTCCAAGAGAGTTGATTTCTGTGGAAAAGGA
TACCACCTGATGTCCTTCCCGCAATCTGCGCCGCACGGCGTTGTTTTTTTGCATGTAACTTATGTACCTG
CGCAAGAAAAAAATTTCACGACTGCGCCTGCAATATGTCATGACGGGAAGGCTCACTTCCCAAGGGAAGG
CGTCTTTGTATCAAATGGGACGCATTGGTTCGTCACGCAGCGCAACTTTTATGAGCCCCAGATTATAACT
ACCGACAACACATTCGTCAGCGGCAATTGTGATGTGGTAATCGGCATAGTCAACAATACCGTATACGATC
CTTTGCAACCTGAACTTGACTCATTCAAGGAGGAATTGGATAAGTATTTCAAAAATCATACCTCTCCAGA
CGTCGATCTCGGTGATATATCAGGTATAAATGCGTCAGTCGTAAACATCCAGAAGGAGATTGATCGCTTG
AACGAGGTTGCTAAGAATTTGAATGAAAGCCTCATCGACCTCCAGGAATTAGGGAAATATGAACAATACA
TTAAGTGGCCTTGGTACATCTGGTTGGGGTTCATCGCAGGACTCATCGCGATCGTGATGGTTACCATAAT
GCTTTGTTGCATGACGAGCTGTTGTTCCTGTCTGAAAGGTAACAGGGTGAGGCAGGGCTACAGCTAAGAA
TTC
